Addgene plasmid #173135: pDONR221-kcnj9
Purpose: This gene was cloned into the gateway middle entry vector. It can be used for generating antisense riboprobe or gene expression using a gateway system.
Depositing lab: GuangJun Zhang. Depositing organization: Purdue University. Publication: Evolution of inwardly rectifying potassium channels and their gene expression in zebrafish embryos. Silic MR, Murata SH, Park SJ, Zhang G. Dev Dyn. 2021 Sep 23. doi: 10.1002/dvdy.425. PubMed 34558132.
Backbone
  Vector backbone: pDONR221
  Backbone manufacturer: Invitrogen
  Backbone size w/o insert (bp): 2550
  Total vector size (bp): 4062
  Vector type: PCR cloning vector
Growth in bacteria
  Bacterial resistance: Kanamycin, 50 μg/mL
  Growth temperature: 37°C
  Growth strain: DH5alpha
  Copy number: High Copy
Gene/Insert
  Gene/Insert name: kcnj9 (alt name: si:dkey-42d18.2)
  Species: D. rerio (zebrafish)
  Insert size (bp): 1512
  GenBank ID: XM_009298868.3
  Entrez Gene: kcnj9 (a.k.a. si:dkey-42d18.2)
  Promoter: No promoter at 5 end; T7 promoter at 3 end.
  Cloning method: Gateway Cloning
  Sequencing primers: 5′ M13F; 3′ M13R
Terms and licenses: Academic/Nonprofit Terms; Industry Terms: Not Available to Industry
Depositor comments: This gene was cloned from a pool of mixed zebrafish embryos (1-3dpf) using RT-PCR.
How to cite: pDONR221-kcnj9 was a gift from GuangJun Zhang (Addgene plasmid # 173135 ; http://n2t.net/addgene:173135 ; RRID:Addgene_173135)
