[The description below was written by a language model from this plasmid's Addgene catalogue record and pLannotate feature annotations shown in this document.]
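Description:
pDONR221-kcnj9 is a Gateway middle entry clone built on the Invitrogen pDONR221 backbone, carrying the zebrafish (Danio rerio) kcnj9 gene, also known as si:dkey-42d18.2. The total plasmid is 4,062 bp, of which about 1.5 kb is insert. It is maintained in E. coli as a high-copy plasmid through a ColE1/pUC-type origin and is selected with kanamycin via the aph(3')-Ia resistance gene. The rrnB T1 and T2 terminators upstream of the cloning region shield the insert from read-through transcription from the backbone. The short lacI and lacZα fragments annotated there are backbone remnants with no evident function.

The insert was amplified by RT-PCR from pooled zebrafish embryos at 1 to 3 days post-fertilisation and introduced by Gateway recombination, so it now lies between attL1 and attL2 sites. The annotation software matched roughly 1.2 kb of the insert to human KCNJ9 (GIRK3), a G protein-regulated inwardly rectifying potassium channel. This label reflects homology only, since the catalogued sequence is the zebrafish gene. The remainder of the insert, mostly upstream of that match, is not annotated.

No promoter sits at the 5' end of the gene, so the entry clone does not itself express the protein. A T7 promoter lies just beyond attL2 and points back toward the insert, allowing in vitro transcription of an antisense riboprobe for detecting kcnj9 mRNA, for example by in situ hybridisation in embryos. Alternatively, the attL sites permit LR recombination to move the gene into Gateway destination vectors for expression studies. M13 forward and reverse primer sites flank the cassette for sequence verification.
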