Features (pLannotate 1.2.2; 10 found; start..end, strand, type, name):
    121..213     +  CDS            lacI (fragment): lac repressor; lacI; The lac repressor binds to the lac operator to inhibit transcription in E. coli. This inhibition can be relieved by adding lactose or isopropyl-β-D-thiogalactopyranoside (IPTG).
    268..295     -  terminator     rrnB T2 terminator: transcription terminator T2 from the E. coli rrnB gene
    427..470     +  terminator     rrnB T1 terminator: Escherichia coli rrnB; transcription terminator T1 from the E. coli rrnB gene
    517..553     -  CDS            lacZα (fragment): LacZα fragment of β-galactosidase; lacZ fragment
    569..668     +  protein_bind   attL1: mutant version of attL; recombination site for the Gateway® LR reaction LR Clonase™
    980..2176    +  CDS            KCNJ9: KCNJ9_HUMAN - Also known as GIRK3. Experimental evidence at protein level: Swiss-Prot protein existence level 1. This receptor is controlled by G proteins. Inward rectifier potassium channels are characterized by a greater tendency to allow potassium to flow into the cell rather than out of it. Their voltage dependence is regulated by the concentration of extracellular potassium; as external potassium is raised, the voltage range of the channel opening shifts to more positive voltages. The inward rectification is mainly due to the blockage of outward current by internal magnesium (By similarit
   2187..2286    -  protein_bind   attL2: mutant version of attL; recombination site for the Gateway® LR reaction LR Clonase™
   2304..2322    -  promoter       T7 promoter: promoter for bacteriophage T7 RNA polymerase
   2456..3265    +  CDS            KanR: aminoglycoside phosphotransferase; aph(3')-Ia; confers resistance to kanamycin in bacteria or G418 (Geneticin®) in eukaryotes
   3412..4000    +  rep_origin     ori: high-copy-number ColE1/pMB1/pBR322/pUC origin of replication
>Addgene plasmid #173135 | pDONR221-kcnj9 | addgene full sequence | sequence record 343164 | Addgene NGS Result
CTTTCCTGCGTTATCCCCTGATTCTGTGGATAACCGTATTACCGCCTTTGAGTGAGCTGATACCGCTCGC
CGCAGCCGAACGACCGAGCGCAGCGAGTCAGTGAGCGAGGAAGCGGAAGAGCGCCCAATACGCAAACCGC
CTCTCCCCGCGCGTTGGCCGATTCATTAATGCAGCTGGCACGACAGGTTTCCCGACTGGAAAGCGGGCAG
TGAGCGCAACGCAATTAATACGCGTACCGCTAGCCAGGAAGAGTTTGTAGAAACGCAAAAAGGCCATCCG
TCAGGATGGCCTTCTGCTTAGTTTGATGCCTGGCAGTTTATGGCGGGCGTCCTGCCCGCCACCCTCCGGG
CCGTTGCTTCACAACGTTCAAATCCGCTCCCGGCGGATTTGTCCTACTCAGGAGAGCGTTCACCGACAAA
CAACAGATAAAACGAAAGGCCCAGTCTTCCGACTGAGCCTTTCGTTTTATTTGATGCCTGGCAGTTCCCT
ACTCTCGCGTTAACGCTAGCATGGATGTTTTCCCAGTCACGACGTTGTAAAACGACGGCCAGTCTTAAGC
TCGGGCCCCAAATAATGATTTTATTTTGACTGATAGTGACCTGTTCGTTGCAACAAATTGATGAGCAATG
CTTTTTTATAATGCCAACTTTGTACAAAAAAGCAGGCTTCACCATGGCATTGGACAACACCGGCTTCTCC
TCGTGCCCTGAAGAGTCCTTGTCCCTCCCAGTTCCTGAGAAAGGGGAGGAGCCTGTGGAGGAGGCCCCAA
AGGAAGCCCCGCCCACTGATGAACAAAACACTTCTGAGGAACTGGGGCATGTGGTAACCACGGAGACAGC
CCCACCCACTCAGGCGCCATCCAATAACAGCATGACCTTCCAGGATAAGATGGCTGCAAGGGAGGCGCAG
GCCAATCAGCACAGGAAGAAAATTCAGGTGGTGGGGCAAGAGAGGGGCAGGTTTGGATGGGCACGGAGCA
AACGTAAGAGGCAGCGTTATGTGGAGAAGAACGGCCGCTGTAATGTGCAGCACGGCAACATGCGTGAGAC
TTACCGCTACCTGACGGATATCTTCACTACGCTGGTGGATCTGAACTGGCGCTGCTCTCTGCTTGTGTTT
GTCATGGCGTATGCCGTCACCTGGCTCTTCTTTGGAGCAATATGGTACCTCATTGCATACTGCAGAGGTG
ATCTGGATCATTTGGAGGATGAGTCTTGGACTCCGTGTGTGAATAATGTTAATGGCTTCATCTCTGCTTT
CCTGTTCTCCATTGAAACGGAGACGACCATCGGCTATGGTTACCGCGTCATTACTGACCAGTGTCCAGTG
GGAACCATGTTGCTGCTGCTGCAGGCCATACTGGGATCTATGGTCAACGCTTTCATGGTTGGCTGTATGT
TTGTGAAGATCTCCCAGCCGAACAAGCGTGCAGAGACTCTAGTGTTTTCTCGTAATGCTGTCATCTCACT
ACGCGATGACAAGCTCTGTTTGATGTTCCGCGTCGGAGACTTGAGGTCCTCCCACATTGTGGGCGCCAAC
ATGAGAGCCAAACTTATCAAATCCAAACAGACACAAGAGGGTGAGTTTATTCCGCTAGATCAAACTGATA
TCAGTGTGGGCTTCGAGACGGGAGATGATCGTCTGTTTCTGGTGTCTCCTCTGGTGATCTCTCATGAAAT
CGATGTACGCTCTCCGTTCTGGGACATGTCACAAAATCAGCTGGAGAAAGAGGACTTCGAGATTGTTGTC
ATCTTGGAGGGGATGGTGGAAGCAACAGGTATGACCTGTCAGGCACGGAGCTCTTACCTGGCTGAGGAGG
TCATGTGGGGTCACAGGTTTAGTCCCATGATGTGTCTGGCCGAGGGATTCTTTGACGTGGATTATGGGGC
ATTTCACCACACATTTGAGGTGGACACACCCTCCTGCTCTGCAAGAGAGCTGGCATTGGCTGCCGCCCGT
TTGGATGCTCATCTCTATTGGTCGATCTCCAGTCGGCTTGATGAAGAGAAATGGGAGGGGCCTAATCTGA
CTGAGCAAACAGGAAAATCCACTGATTCAGAATCTGTCAGGGAGGAACAAGGGCCAACATTTACTGTGGG
TGGAGTTACAAATACCCAGGACCAGTCGGTTGTAGGAGAGCAGAACGGCAGTGTCGCCACTGACCAATCA
GAGTCTGAGGCTTAAGACCCAGCTTTCTTGTACAAAGTTGGCATTATAAGAAAGCATTGCTTATCAATTT
GTTGCAACGAACAGGTCACTATCAGTCAAAATAAAATCATTATTTGCCATCCAGCTGATATCCCCTATAG
TGAGTCGTATTACATGGTCATAGCTGTTTCCTGGCAGCTCTGGCCCGTGTCTCAAAATCTCTGATGTTAC
ATTGCACAAGATAAAAATATATCATCATGAACAATAAAACTGTCTGCTTACATAAACAGTAATACAAGGG
GTGTTATGAGCCATATTCAACGGGAAACGTCGAGGCCGCGATTAAATTCCAACATGGATGCTGATTTATA
TGGGTATAAATGGGCTCGCGATAATGTCGGGCAATCAGGTGCGACAATCTATCGCTTGTATGGGAAGCCC
GATGCGCCAGAGTTGTTTCTGAAACATGGCAAAGGTAGCGTTGCCAATGATGTTACAGATGAGATGGTCA
GACTAAACTGGCTGACGGAATTTATGCCTCTTCCGACCATCAAGCATTTTATCCGTACTCCTGATGATGC
ATGGTTACTCACCACTGCGATCCCCGGAAAAACAGCATTCCAGGTATTAGAAGAATATCCTGATTCAGGT
GAAAATATTGTTGATGCGCTGGCAGTGTTCCTGCGCCGGTTGCATTCGATTCCTGTTTGTAATTGTCCTT
TTAACAGCGATCGCGTATTTCGTCTCGCTCAGGCGCAATCACGAATGAATAACGGTTTGGTTGATGCGAG
TGATTTTGATGACGAGCGTAATGGCTGGCCTGTTGAACAAGTCTGGAAAGAAATGCATAAACTTTTGCCA
TTCTCACCGGATTCAGTCGTCACTCATGGTGATTTCTCACTTGATAACCTTATTTTTGACGAGGGGAAAT
TAATAGGTTGTATTGATGTTGGACGAGTCGGAATCGCAGACCGATACCAGGATCTTGCCATCCTATGGAA
CTGCCTCGGTGAGTTTTCTCCTTCATTACAGAAACGGCTTTTTCAAAAATATGGTATTGATAATCCTGAT
ATGAATAAATTGCAGTTTCATTTGATGCTCGATGAGTTTTTCTAATCAGAATTGGTTAATTGGTTGTAAC
ACTGGCAGAGCATTACGCTGACTTGACGGGACGGCGCAAGCTCATGACCAAAATCCCTTAACGTGAGTTA
CGCGTCGTTCCACTGAGCGTCAGACCCCGTAGAAAAGATCAAAGGATCTTCTTGAGATCCTTTTTTTCTG
CGCGTAATCTGCTGCTTGCAAACAAAAAAACCACCGCTACCAGCGGTGGTTTGTTTGCCGGATCAAGAGC
TACCAACTCTTTTTCCGAAGGTAACTGGCTTCAGCAGAGCGCAGATACCAAATACTGTTCTTCTAGTGTA
GCCGTAGTTAGGCCACCACTTCAAGAACTCTGTAGCACCGCCTACATACCTCGCTCTGCTAATCCTGTTA
CCAGTGGCTGCTGCCAGTGGCGATAAGTCGTGTCTTACCGGGTTGGACTCAAGACGATAGTTACCGGATA
AGGCGCAGCGGTCGGGCTGAACGGGGGGTTCGTGCACACAGCCCAGCTTGGAGCGAACGACCTACACCGA
ACTGAGATACCTACAGCGTGAGCTATGAGAAAGCGCCACGCTTCCCGAAGGGAGAAAGGCGGACAGGTAT
CCGGTAAGCGGCAGGGTCGGAACAGGAGAGCGCACGAGGGAGCTTCCAGGGGGAAACGCCTGGTATCTTT
ATAGTCCTGTCGGGTTTCGCCACCTCTGACTTGAGCGTCGATTTTTGTGATGCTCGTCAGGGGGGCGGAG
CCTATGGAAAAACGCCAGCAACGCGGCCTTTTTACGGTTCCTGGCCTTTTGCTGGCCTTTTGCTCACATG
TT
