>Addgene plasmid #173135 | pDONR221-kcnj9 | depositor partial sequence | sequence record 335969 | M13R
NNNNTAATGATTTTATTTTGACTGATAGTGACCTGTTCGTTGCAACAAATTGATAAGCAATGCTTTCTTA
TAATGCCAACTTTGTACAAGAAAGCTGGGTCTTAAGCCTCAGACTCTGATTGGTCAGTGGCGACACTGCC
GTTCTGCTCTCCTACAACCGACTGGTCCTGGGTATTTGTAACTCCACCCACAGTAAATGTTGGCCCTTGT
TCCTCCCTGACAGATTCTGAATCAGTGGATTTTCCTGTTTGCTCAGTCAGATTAGGCCCCTCCCATTTCT
CTTCATCAAGCCGACTGGAGATCGACCAATAGAGATGAGCATCCAAACGGGCGGCAGCCAATGCCAGCTC
TCTTGCAGAGCAGGAGGGTGTGTCCACCTCAAATGTGTGGTGAAATGCCCCATAATCCACGTCAAAGAAT
CCCTCGGCCAGACACATCATGGGACTAAACCTGTGACCCCACATGACCTCCTCAGCCAGGTAAGAGCTCC
GTGCCTGACAGGTCATACCTGTTGCTTCCACCATCCCCTCCAAGATGACAACAATCTCGAAGTCCTCTTT
CTCCAGCTGATTTTGTGACATGTCCCAGAACGGAGAGCGTACATCGATTTCATGAGAGATCACCAGAGGA
GACACCAGAAACAGACGATCATCTCCCGTCTCGAAGCCCACACTGATATCAGTTTGATCTAGCGGAATAA
ACTCACCCTCTTGTGTCTGTTTGGATTTGATAAGTTTGGCTCTCATGTTGGCGCCCACAATGTGGGAGGA
CCTCAAGTCT
